>Addgene plasmid #104520 | LI E-F Tfd | addgene full sequence | sequence record 201170 | Addgene Partial NGS Result
GTAAAACGACGGCCAGTGAATTCGAGCTCGGTACCTCGCGAATGCATCTAGATATCGGATCCCTTGGTCT
CAAATC
[188 nt withheld, positions 77-264]
GTGAGAGAGACCAAGGGCCCGTCGACTGCAGAGGCCTGCATGCAAGCTTGGCGTAATCATGGTCATAGCT
GTTTCCTGTGTGAAATTGTTATCCGCTCACAATTCCACACAACATACGAGCCGGAAGCATAAAGTGTAAA
GCCTGGGGTGCCTAATGAGTGAGCTAACTCACATTAATTGCGTTGCGCTCACTGCCCGCTTTCCAGTCGG
GAAACCTGTCGTGCCAGCTGCATTAATGAATCGGCCAACGCGCGGGGAGAGGCGGTTTGCGTATTGGGCG
CTCTTCCGCTTCCTCGCTCACTGACTCGCTGCGCTCGGTCGTTCGGCTGCGGCGAGCGGTATCAGCTCAC
TCAAAGGCGGTAATACGGTTATCCACAGAATCAGGGGATAACGCAGGAAAGAACATGTGAGCAAAAGGCC
AGCAAAAGGCCAGGAACCGTAAAAAGGCCGCGTTGCTGGCGTTTTTCCATAGGCTCCGCCCCCCTGACGA
GCATCACAAAAATCGACGCTCAAGTCAGAGGTGGCGAAACCCGACAGGACTATAAAGATACCAGGCGTTT
CCCCCTGGAAGCTCCCTCGTGCGCTCTCCTGTTCCGACCCTGCCGCTTACCGGATACCTGTCCGCCTTTC
TCCCTTCGGGAAGCGTGGCGCTTTCTCATAGCTCACGCTGTAGGTATCTCAGTTCGGTGTAGGTCGTTCG
CTCCAAGCTGGGCTGTGTGCACGAACCCCCCGTTCAGCCCGACCGCTGCGCCTTATCCGGTAACTATCGT
CTTGAGTCCAACCCGGTAAGACACGACTTATCGCCACTGGCAGCAGCCACTGGTAACAGGATTAGCAGAG
CGAGGTATGTAGGCGGTGCTACAGAGTTCTTGAAGTGGTGGCCTAACTACGGCTACACTAGAAGAACAGT
ATTTGGTATCTGCGCTCTGCTGAAGCCAGTTACCTTCGGAAAAAGAGTTGGTAGCTCTTGATCCGGCAAA
CAAACCACCGCTGGTAGCGGTGGTTTTTTTGTTTGCAAGCAGCAGATTACGCGCAGAAAAAAAGGATCTC
AAGAAGATCCTTTGATCTTTTCTACGGGGTCTGACGCTCAGTGGAACGAAAACTCACGTTAAGGGATTTT
GGTCATGAGGCGCACACCGTGGAAACGGATGAAGGCACGAACCCAGTTGACATAAGCCTGTTCGGTTCGT
AAACTGTAATGCAAGTAGCGTATGCGCTCACGCAACTGGTCCAGAACCTTGACCGAACGCAGCGGTGGTA
ACGGCGCAGTGGCGGTTTTCATGGCTTGTTATGACTGTTTTTTTGTACAGTCTATGCCTCGGGCATCCAA
GCAGCAAGCGCGTTACGCCGTGGGTCGATGTTTGATGTTATGGAGCAGCAACGATGTTACGCAGCAGCAA
CGATGTTACGCAGCAGGGCAGTCGCCCTAAAACAAAGTTAGGTGGCTCAAGTATGGGCATCATTCGCACA
TGTAGGCTCGGCCCTGACCAAGTCAAATCCATGCGGGCTGCTCTTGATCTTTTCGGTCGTGAGTTCGGCG
ACGTAGCCACCTACTCCCAACATCAGCCGGACTCCGATTACCTCGGGAACTTGCTCCGTAGTAAGACATT
CATCGCGCTTGCTGCCTTCGACCAAGAAGCGGTTGTTGGCGCTCTCGCGGCTTACGTTCTGCCCAAGTTT
GAGCAGCCGCGTAGTGAGATCTATATCTATGATCTCGCAGTCTCCGGAGAGCACCGGAGGCAGGGCATTG
CCACCGCGCTCATCAATCTCCTCAAGCATGAGGCCAACGCGCTTGGTGCTTATGTGATCTACGTGCAAGC
AGATTACGGTGACGATCCCGCAGTGGCTCTCTATACAAAGTTGGGCATACGGGAAGAAGTGATGCACTTT
GATATCGACCCAAGTACCGCCACCTAACAATTCGTTCAAGCCGAGATCGGCTTCCCGGCCGCGGAGTTGT
TCGGTAAATTGTCACAACGCCGCTCATGACATTAACCTATAAAAATAGGCGTATCACGAGGCCCTTTTGT
CTCGCGCGTTTCGGTGATGACGGTGAAAACCTCTGACACATGCAGCTCCCGGAGAAGGTCACAGCTTGTC
TGTAAGCGGATGCCGGGAGCAGACAAGCCCGTCAGGGCGCGTCAGCGGGTGTTGGCGGGTGTCGGGGCTG
GCTTAACTATGCGGCATCAGAGCAGATTGTACTGAGAGTGCACCATATGCGGTGTGAAATACCGCACAGA
TGCGTAAGGAGAAAATACCGCATCAGGCGCCATTCGCCATTCAGGCTGCGCAACTGTTGGGAAGGGCGAT
CGGTGCGGGCCTCTTCGCTATTACGCCAGCTGGCGAAAGGGGGATGTGCTGCAAGGCGATTAAGTTGGGT
AACGCCAGGGTTTTCCCAGTCACGACGTT
Features (pLannotate 1.2.2; 12 found; start..end, strand, type, name):
     77..123     +  terminator     fd terminator (sequence withheld): central terminator from bacteriophage fd (Otsuka and Kunisawa, 1982)
    128..264     +  CDS            M13 gene III (fragment) (sequence withheld): pIII; III; minor coat protein
    350..366     -  protein_bind   lac operator: The lac repressor binds to the lac operator to inhibit transcription in E. coli. This inhibition can be relieved by adding lactose or isopropyl-β-D-thiogalactopyranoside (IPTG). lac repressor encoded by lacI
    374..404     -  promoter       lac promoter: promoter for the E. coli lac operon
    419..440     -  protein_bind   CAP binding site: CAP binding activates transcription in the presence of cAMP. E. coli catabolite activator protein
    453..545     -  CDS            lacI (fragment): lac repressor; lacI; The lac repressor binds to the lac operator to inhibit transcription in E. coli. This inhibition can be relieved by adding lactose or isopropyl-β-D-thiogalactopyranoside (IPTG).
    728..1316    -  rep_origin     ori: high-copy-number ColE1/pMB1/pBR322/pUC origin of replication
   1431..1459    +  promoter       Pc promoter: intI1 (promoter lies within the coding sequence); class 1 integron promoter
   1648..2181    +  CDS            GmR: gentamycin acetyltransferase; aacC1; confers resistance to gentamycin
   2295..2330    +  CDS            rop (fragment): Rop protein, which maintains plasmids at low copy number; rop
   2432..2531    +  misc_feature   bom (fragment): basis of mobility region from pBR322
   2537..21      -  CDS            lacZα (fragment) (across the origin): LacZα fragment of β-galactosidase; lacZ fragment
