[The description below was written by a language model from this plasmid's Addgene catalogue record and pLannotate feature annotations shown in this document.]
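Description:
LI E-F Tfd is a small level I (LI) part plasmid from a modular Golden Gate toolbox built for assembling knockout and multi-cassette complementation constructs for the Ralstonia solanacearum species complex. It is a cloning vector on a modified pUC57 backbone, maintained in E. coli at high copy through the ColE1/pUC-type origin. Selection is with gentamicin rather than the usual ampicillin. The feature table shows the aacC1 gentamicin acetyltransferase gene (GmR) downstream of a class 1 integron Pc promoter. Short remnants of rop, the pBR322 bom region, lacI, the lac promoter/operator with its CAP site, and a split lacZα fragment are also annotated. These are leftovers of the pUC-style cloning region and have no designed role in the module.

The payload is a roughly 190 bp Tfd terminator module. Annotation identifies the central transcription terminator of bacteriophage fd, followed immediately by a fragment of the adjacent phage gene III coding sequence. That fragment most likely came along as flanking phage sequence and is not an expressed product. The insert was placed into the backbone through BsaI sites that were destroyed during cloning. The "E-F" in the name suggests the position the module occupies in the toolbox's ordered assembly scheme, although the record does not spell out the overhangs or the enzyme used to release the part. In use, the plasmid supplies a bacterial transcription terminator that is combined with promoter, coding and tag modules to close off a transcription unit in higher-level constructs. The annotated sequence is listed as a partial NGS result. At 2,673 nt it is nonetheless close to the combined backbone and insert sizes in the catalogue entry.
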