Addgene plasmid #104520: LI E-F Tfd
Purpose: LI terminator module
Depositing lab: Thomas Lahaye. Depositing organization: Eberhard Karls Universitaet Tuebingen. Publication: A modular toolbox for Golden-Gate-based plasmid assembly streamlines generation of Ralstonia solanacearum species complex knockout strains and multi-cassette complementation constructs. Wu D, Schandry N, Lahaye T. Mol Plant Pathol. 2017 Oct 27. doi: 10.1111/mpp.12632. PubMed 29077245.
Backbone
  Vector backbone: pUC57
  Backbone manufacturer: Parniske lab
  Backbone size w/o insert (bp): 2458
  Vector type: Cloning vector
Growth in bacteria
  Bacterial resistance: Gentamicin, 10 μg/mL
  Growth temperature: 37°C
  Growth strain: DH5alpha
  Copy number: High Copy
Gene/Insert
  Gene/Insert name: Tfd terminator
  Insert size (bp): 190
  Cloning method: Restriction Enzyme; 5′ cloning site BsaI (destroyed during cloning); 3′ cloning site BsaI (destroyed during cloning)
  Sequencing primers: 5′ GGGTTTTCCCAGTCACGACGT; 3′ GAGCGGATAACAATTTCACACAGG
Terms and licenses: Academic/Nonprofit Terms; Industry Terms: Not Available to Industry
How to cite: LI E-F Tfd was a gift from Thomas Lahaye (Addgene plasmid # 104520 ; http://n2t.net/addgene:104520 ; RRID:Addgene_104520)
