>Addgene plasmid #104520 | LI E-F Tfd | depositor partial sequence | sequence record 198159 | Tfd terminator
[189 nt withheld, positions 1-189]
G
